>Addgene plasmid #195810 | pENTR223-LF2 | addgene full sequence | sequence record 384902 | Addgene NGS Result
CTTTCCTGCGTTATCCCCTGATTCTGTGGATAACCGTATTACCGCCTTTGAGTGAGCTGATACCGCTCGC
CGCAGCCGAACGACCGAGCGCAGCGAGTCAGTGAGCGAGGAAGCGGAAGAGCGCCCAATACGCAAACCGC
CTCTCCCCGCGCGTTGGCCGATTCATTAATGCAGCTGGCACGACAGGTTTCCCGACTGGAAAGCGGGCAG
TGAGCGCAACGCAATTAATACGCGTACCGCTAGCCAGGAAGAGTTTGTAGAAACGCAAAAAGGCCATCCG
TCAGGATGGCCTTCTGCTTAGTTTGATGCCTGGCAGTTTATGGCGGGCGTCCTGCCCGCCACCCTCCGGG
CCGTTGCTTCACAACGTTCAAATCCGCTCCCGGCGGATTTGTCCTACTCAGGAGAGCGTTCACCGACAAA
CAACAGATAAAACGAAAGGCCCAGTCTTCCGACTGAGCCTTTCGTTTTATTTGATGCCTGGCAGTTCCCT
ACTCTCGCGTTAACGCTAGCATGGATGTTTTCCCAGTCACGACGTTGTAAAACGACGGCCAGTCTTAAGC
TCGGGCCCCAAATAATGATTTTATTTTGACTGATAGTGACCTGTTCGTTGCAACAAATTGATGAGCAATG
CTTTTTTATAATGCCAACTTTGTACAAAAAAGTTGGCATGGCCGAAGCTTACCCCGGAGGAGCCCATGCA
GCACTAGCGTCCCGGCGCTCGTCGTTCAGGAACAGCCTCCGCCGCCTGCGGCCCACTGAAAAACCAGACA
CGTCGTTCATGAGAGGCGTGTGGAAGTACGAGATCTTCCCCTCATACGTCCGCGTCACCAACAAGCAGGT
ATTGCAGCTGGACGCGCAGTGCCAAGAGCTGCCTCCCTGCCCCTCGGTGGGCCAGATACTCAGCTTCAAG
TTACCTTCTTTCTCCTTCAACACGACCACCTACGGCAGCCGCTACTTTACGGTCGCGTTTTTGTTCTTTG
GAGCGGAAGACAACGAGGTATTCCTCAAGCCCTTCTTCGTTATGCACTCTGACCAGGACATCGTGCTAAG
CGTCCTGAATCCGCGCAGCCTGTTCATAGAGAAAGGGAAGTTTACCTGGTACATTGTGCCCATCAGATTG
GTCAAGAACCCCTACCTCTACCTGCAGATTCTGCCCGGGCAGAGCGACATTCAGCTGACACGCTCCTGCA
CCCAGAGCGGGGACAAGCTAAACACCAGCGAGCCCCAGATCTTCCTCAGTGGCTCTCCCGTCACCAGCCA
GGACGAGTGCCTGCCTTACCTGCTGGCGCAGCACACGCCCCCATTTCTAAAGTCATACGCCCGTATTCAC
ACATTCCCGGGGAAGGTATGTCCGGTCAACGCCATACGCCGCGGTAAGGGCTACGTCCGAGTCTCCGTGG
ACACGCCGGACCTGAAACGAGAGGGCCCGCTGAACGTCAAGGTGGGCATGACCCTATTGGATGATGTGAT
TATTGCCTTCCGTTACAACCCCTACCCTAAGAGCCACTGGCGCTGGGACGGGGAATCCACAGACATCCGC
TACTTTGGCTCCCCTGTGATTATTCCTCCTAATTTCATCACGGAGCTGGAATACAACAACACCTACGAGG
CCCCCCTGAGCTCCAAGATTACGGCCATTGTCGTGTCCCACTCCTCCAACCCGGTCTTCTACGTCTACCC
GCAGGAGTGGAAGCCGGGCCAGACCCTCAAGCTGACGGTCCGGAACATTTCCAACAACCCCATAACGATC
GTGACCGGCCAGAGCATGGCCCAGGCCTTTTTCATCTACGCCGGAGACCCCTCTATCAGCACCATCATGA
GAAGATACATCCAACGGCAGGGCTGCGCGCTCACGCTGCCCGGGAACATTGTTGTGGAGAGCTCCTCCCT
CCCCACCTTTGAGAGAATCAACAAGACATTTAACGGGAATATCGTAGCCTCCGAGGGCACTCTGCCAACT
TTCTTGTACAAAGTTGGCATTATAAGAAAGCATTGCTTATCAATTTGTTGCAACGAACAGGTCACTATCA
GTCAAAATAAAATCATTATTTGCCATCCAGCTGATATCCCCTATAGTGAGTCGTATTACATGGTCATAGC
TGTTTCCTGGCAGCTCTGGCCCGTGTCTCAAAATCTCTGATGTTACATTGCACAAGATAAAAATATATCA
TCATGCCTCCTCTAGACCAGCCAGGACAGAAATGCCTCGACTTCGCTGCTACCCAAGGTTGCCGGGTGAC
GCACACCGTGGAAACGGATGAAGGCACGAACCCAGTGGACATAAGCCTGTTCGGTTCGTAAGCTGTAATG
CAAGTAGCGTATGCGCTCACGCAACTGGTCCAGAACCTTGACCGAACGCAGCGGTGGTAACGGCGCAGTG
GCGGTTTTCATGGCTTGTTATGACTGTTTTTTTGGGGTACAGTCTATGCCTCGGGCATCCAAGCAGCAAG
CGCGTTACGCCGTGGGTCGATGTTTGATGTTATGGAGCAGCAACGATGTTACGCAGCAGGGCAGTCGCCC
TAAAACAAAGTTAAACATTATGAGGGAAGCGGTGATCGCCGAAGTATCGACTCAACTATCAGAGGTAGTT
GGCGTCATCGAGCGCCATCTCGAACCGACGTTGCTGGCCGTACATTTGTACGGCTCCGCAGTGGATGGCG
GCCTGAAGCCACACAGTGATATTGATTTGCTGGTTACGGTGACCGTAAGGCTTGATGAAACAACGCGGCG
AGCTTTGATCAACGACCTTTTGGAAACTTCGGCTTCCCCTGGAGAGAGCGAGATTCTCCGCGCTGTAGAA
GTCACCATTGTTGTGCACGACGACATCATTCCGTGGCGTTATCCAGCTAAGCGCGAACTGCAATTTGGAG
AATGGCAGCGCAATGACATTCTTGCAGGTATCTTCGAGCCAGCCACGATCGACATTGATCTGGCTATCTT
GCTGACAAAAGCAAGAGAACATAGCGTTGCCTTGGTAGGTCCAGCGGCGGAGGAACTCTTTGATCCGGTT
CCTGAACAGGATCTATTTGAGGCGCTAAATGAAACCTTAACGCTATGGAACTCGCCGCCCGACTGGGCTG
GCGATGAGCGAAATGTAGTGCTTACGTTGTCCCGCATTTGGTACAGCGCAGTAACCGGCAAAATCGCGCC
GAAGGATGTCGCTGCCGACTGGGCAATGGAGCGCCTGCCGGCCCAGTATCAGCCCGTCATACTTGAAGCT
AGACAGGCTTATCTTGGACAAGAAGAAGATCGCTTGGCCTCGCGCGCAGATCAGTTGGAAGAATTTGTCC
ACTACGTGAAAGGCGAGATCACCAAGGTAGTCGGCAAATAACCCTCGAGCCACCCATGACCAAAATCCCT
TAACGTGAGTTACGCGTCGTTCCACTGAGCGTCAGACCCCGTAGAAAAGATCAAAGGATCTTCTTGAGAT
CCTTTTTTTCTGCGCGTAATCTGCTGCTTGCAAACAAAAAAACCACCGCTACCAGCGGTGGTTTGTTTGC
CGGATCAAGAGCTACCAACTCTTTTTCCGAAGGTAACTGGCTTCAGCAGAGCGCAGATACCAAATACTGT
TCTTCTAGTGTAGCCGTAGTTAGGCCACCACTTCAAGAACTCTGTAGCACCGCCTACATACCTCGCTCTG
CTAATCCTGTTACCAGTGGCTGCTGCCAGTGGCGATAAGTCGTGTCTTACCGGGTTGGACTCAAGACGAT
AGTTACCGGATAAGGCGCAGCGGTCGGGCTGAACGGGGGGTTCGTGCACACAGCCCAGCTTGGAGCGAAC
GACCTACACCGAACTGAGATACCTACAGCGTGAGCTATGAGAAAGCGCCACGCTTCCCGAAGGGAGAAAG
GCGGACAGGTATCCGGTAAGCGGCAGGGTCGGAACAGGAGAGCGCACGAGGGAGCTTCCAGGGGGAAACG
CCTGGTATCTTTATAGTCCTGTCGGGTTTCGCCACCTCTGACTTGAGCGTCGATTTTTGTGATGCTCGTC
AGGGGGGCGGAGCCTATGGAAAAACGCCAGCAACGCGGCCTTTTTACGGTTCCTGGCCTTTTGCTGGCCT
TTTGCTCACATGTT
Features (pLannotate 1.2.2; 12 found; start..end, strand, type, name):
    121..213     +  CDS            lacI (fragment): lac repressor; lacI; The lac repressor binds to the lac operator to inhibit transcription in E. coli. This inhibition can be relieved by adding lactose or isopropyl-β-D-thiogalactopyranoside (IPTG).
    268..295     -  terminator     rrnB T2 terminator: transcription terminator T2 from the E. coli rrnB gene
    427..470     +  terminator     rrnB T1 terminator: Escherichia coli rrnB; transcription terminator T1 from the E. coli rrnB gene
    517..553     -  CDS            lacZα (fragment): LacZα fragment of β-galactosidase; lacZ fragment
    570..665     +  protein_bind   attL3: mutant version of attL; recombination site for the Gateway® LR reaction LR Clonase™
    668..1924    +  CDS            LF2: LF2_EBVB9 - Experimental evidence at protein level: Swiss-Prot protein existence level 1. Prevents the establishment of cellular antiviral state by blocking the cellular IRF7-mediated innate immunity. May also inhibit viral replication by modulating BRLF1 activity. From Epstein-Barr virus (strain B95-8) (HHV-4) (Human herpesvirus 4).
   1956..2051    -  protein_bind   attL3: mutant version of attL; recombination site for the Gateway® LR reaction LR Clonase™
   2070..2088    -  promoter       T7 promoter: promoter for bacteriophage T7 RNA polymerase
   2278..2301    +  promoter       Pc promoter (fragment): intI1 (promoter lies within the coding sequence); class 1 integron promoter
   2477..2533    +  CDS            GmR (fragment): gentamycin acetyltransferase; aacC1; confers resistance to gentamycin
   2540..3331    +  CDS            SmR: aminoglycoside adenylyltransferase (Murphy, 1985); aadA; confers resistance to spectinomycin and streptomycin
   3424..4012    +  rep_origin     ori: high-copy-number ColE1/pMB1/pBR322/pUC origin of replication
