[The description below was written by a language model from this plasmid's Addgene catalogue record and pLannotate feature annotations shown in this document.]
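Description:
pENTR223-LF2 is a Gateway entry clone carrying the LF2 open reading frame of Epstein-Barr virus in the pENTR223.1 backbone. It is a small bacterial plasmid (the sequenced record is about 4.1 kb) maintained at high copy in E. coli through a ColE1/pUC-type origin. It is selected with spectinomycin via the aadA aminoglycoside adenylyltransferase gene (SmR), which lies downstream of a fragment of the class 1 integron Pc promoter. Short remnants annotated as lacI, lacZα and a gentamicin acetyltransferase gene are backbone relics rather than functional cassettes.

The LF2 coding sequence, matched by the annotation to the B95-8 strain protein, sits between two attL recombination sites in opposite orientation. The automated annotation labels both as attL3, so the record does not settle exactly which attL variants are present, but they are the sites used by LR Clonase to move the insert directionally into attR-containing destination vectors. rrnB T1 and T2 terminators upstream of the cassette insulate the insert from read-through transcription. A T7 promoter lies just beyond the downstream attL site, oriented back toward the insert. There is no eukaryotic promoter, and no epitope tag or reporter is annotated, so the plasmid serves as a shuttle source of the ORF rather than as an expression construct.

LF2 is described in the annotation as a viral protein that blocks IRF7-mediated innate antiviral signalling and may modulate BRLF1 activity and so restrain viral replication. The associated publication concerns Epstein-Barr virus and virus–human protein interaction maps. This suggests the clone belongs to an EBV ORF collection meant for transfer into destination vectors for interaction or expression studies.
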