Addgene plasmid #195810: pENTR223-LF2
Purpose: Gateway Entry Clone of Epstein-Barr virus LF2
Depositing lab: Eric Johannsen. Depositing organization: Brigham and Women's Hospital. Publication: Epstein-Barr virus and virus human protein interaction maps. Calderwood MA, Venkatesan K, Xing L, Chase MR, Vazquez A, Holthaus AM, Ewence AE, Li N, Hirozane-Kishikawa T, Hill DE, Vidal M, Kieff E, Johannsen E. Proc Natl Acad Sci U S A. 2007 May 1;104(18):7606-11. doi: 10.1073/pnas.0702332104. Epub 2007 Apr 19. PubMed 17446270.
Backbone
  Vector backbone: pENTR223.1
  Backbone manufacturer: Invitrogen
  Backbone size w/o insert (bp): 2875
  Vector type: Gateway Entry Vector
Growth in bacteria
  Bacterial resistance: Spectinomycin, 50 μg/mL
  Growth temperature: 37°C
  Growth strain: DH5alpha
  Copy number: High Copy
Gene/Insert
  Gene/Insert name: LF2
  Species: Epstein-Barr virus
  Entrez Gene: LF2 (a.k.a. HHV4_LF2)
  Cloning method: Gateway Cloning
Terms and licenses: Academic/Nonprofit Terms; Industry Terms: Not Available to Industry
How to cite: pENTR223-LF2 was a gift from Eric Johannsen (Addgene plasmid # 195810 ; http://n2t.net/addgene:195810 ; RRID:Addgene_195810)
